>Addgene plasmid #43022 | I-ATGT | depositor partial sequence | sequence record 58287 | I-ATGT sequence 424 bps
CGTCTCCTGACCCCAGAGCAGGTCGTGGCAATCGCCTCCAACATTGGCGGGAAACAGGCACTCGAGACTG
TCCAGCGCCTGCTTCCCGTGCTGTGCCAAGCGCACGGACTCACCCCAGAGCAGGTCGTGGCCATTGCCTC
GAATGGAGGGGGCAAACAGGCGTTGGAAACCGTACAACGATTGCTGCCGGTGCTGTGCCAAGCGCACGGC
CTCACCCCAGAGCAGGTCGTGGCAATCGCGAGCAATAACGGCGGAAAACAGGCTTTGGAAACGGTGCAGA
GGCTCCTTCCAGTGCTGTGCCAAGCGCACGGATTAACCCCAGAGCAGGTCGTGGCCATTGCCTCGAATGG
AGGGGGCAAACAGGCGTTGGAAACCGTACAACGATTGCTGCCGGTGCTGTGCCAAGCGCACGGCTTAAGA
GACG
