>Addgene plasmid #43022 | I-ATGT | addgene partial sequence | sequence record 59939 | M13-F20 5'-TGTAAAACGACGGCCAGT-3'
CTATAGGGCGAATTGGGCCCTCTAGATGCATGCTCGAGCGGCCGCCAGTGTGATGGATATCTGCAGAATT
CGCCCTTATATAGATGCCGTCCTAGCGCGTCTCCTGACCCCAGAGCAGGTCGTGGCAATCGCCTCCAACA
TTGGCGGGAAACAGGCACTCGAGACTGTCCAGCGCCTGCTTCCCGTGCTGTGCCAAGCGCACGGACTCAC
CCCAGAGCAGGTCGTGGCCATTGCCTCGAATGGAGGGGGCAAACAGGCGTTGGAAACCGTACAACGATTG
CTGCCGGTGCTGTGCCAAGCGCACGGCCTCACCCCAGAGCAGGTCGTGGCAATCGCGAGCAATAACGGCG
GAAAACAGGCTTTGGAAACGGTGCAGAGGCTCCTTCCAGTGCTGTGCCAAGCGCACGGATTAACCCCAGA
GCAGGTCGTGGCCATTGCCTCGAATGGAGGGGGCAAACAGGCGTTGGAAACCGTACAACGATTGCTGCCG
GTGCTGTGCCAAGCGCACGGCTTAAGAGACGTGGGCACAGGAAAGATACTTAAGGGCGAATTCCAGCACA
CTGGCGGCCGTTACTAGTGGATCCGAGCTCGGTACCAAGCTTGGCGTAATCATGGTCATAGCTGTTTCCT
GTGTGAAATTGTTATCCGCTCACAATTCCACACAACATACGAGCCGGAAGCATAAAGTGTAAAGCCTGGG
GTGCCTAATGAGTGAGCTAACTCACATTAATTGCGTTGCGCTCACTGCCCGCTTTCCAGTCGGGAAACCT
GTCGTGCCAGCTGCATTAATGAATCGGCCAACGCGCGGGGAGAGGCGGTTTGCGTATTGGGCGCTCTTCC
GCTTCCTCGCTCACTGACTCGCTGCGCTCGGTCGTTCGG
