[The description below was written by a language model from this plasmid's Addgene catalogue record.]
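Description:
I-ATGT is a bacterial cloning plasmid built on the commercial pCRII-TOPO backbone (about 4 kb without insert), into which a 424 bp synthetic fragment was introduced by TOPO cloning. It is maintained at high copy number in E. coli and carries both ampicillin and kanamycin resistance, as is standard for this backbone, so either or both drugs can be used for selection. The insert is flanked by the vector's T7 and M13-reverse priming sites, which the record lists for sequence verification. No feature table accompanies the record, so the positions of individual elements are not documented.

The record describes the insert only by its name and as synthetic. The plasmid was deposited with a TALEN genome-editing system developed for generating human stem cell-based disease models. In that context, the name suggests a module from a TALE repeat assembly library, with "ATGT" plausibly denoting the four DNA bases recognised by a pre-assembled block of repeat units and the "I" prefix plausibly indicating the block's position in an ordered assembly. An insert of roughly 400 bp would fit four repeats of typical TALE length. This reading is an inference from the name and size, not something the record states.

The plasmid has no listed eukaryotic promoter, reporter or expression cassette and is classed purely as a cloning vector. It is best understood as a storage and amplification vehicle for a DNA building block, not as a functional nuclease construct. The fragment would presumably be taken from it and combined with other modules to build full-length TALEN arrays.
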