Addgene plasmid #43022: I-ATGT
Depositing lab: Chad Cowan & Kiran Musunuru. Depositing organization: Harvard University. Publication: A TALEN Genome-Editing System for Generating Human Stem Cell-Based Disease Models. Ding Q, Lee YK, Schaefer EA, Peters DT, Veres A, Kim K, Kuperwasser N, Motola DL, Meissner TB, Hendriks WT, Trevisan M, Gupta RM, Moisan A, Banks E, Friesen M, Schinzel RT, Xia F, Tang A, Xia Y, Figueroa E, Wann A, Ahfeldt T, Daheron L, Zhang F, Rubin LL, Peng LF, Chung RT, Musunuru K, Cowan CA. Cell Stem Cell. 2012 Dec 12. pii: S1934-5909(12)00645-5. doi: 10.1016/j.stem.2012.11.011. PubMed 23246482.
Backbone
  Vector backbone: pCRII-TOPO
  Backbone manufacturer: Invitrogen
  Backbone size w/o insert (bp): 3973
  Vector type: Bacterial Cloning
Growth in bacteria
  Bacterial resistance: Ampicillin and Kanamycin, 100 & 50 μg/mL
  Growth temperature: 37°C
  Growth strain: Top10
  Copy number: High Copy
Gene/Insert
  Gene/Insert name: I-ATGT
  Species: Synthetic
  Insert size (bp): 424
  Cloning method: TOPO Cloning
  Sequencing primers: 5′ T7; 3′ M13-rev
Terms and licenses: Academic/Nonprofit Terms; Industry Terms: Not Available to Industry
How to cite: I-ATGT was a gift from Chad Cowan & Kiran Musunuru (Addgene plasmid # 43022 ; http://n2t.net/addgene:43022 ; RRID:Addgene_43022)
